>Addgene plasmid #125435 | Lenti-(BB)-hPGK-KRAB-dCas9-P2A-BlastR PHF21A-TSS-guide4 | addgene full sequence | sequence record 251282 | Addgene NGS Result
GTTTTAGAGCTAGAAATAGCAAGTTAAAATAAGGCTAGTCCGTTATCAACTTGAAAAAGTGGCACCGAGT
CGGTGCTTTTTTGAATTCGCTAGCTAGGTCTTGAAAGGGGTTGGGGTTGCGCCTTTTCCAAGGCAGCCCT
GGGTTTGCGCAGGGACGCGGCTGCTCTGGGCGTGGTTCCGGGAAACGCAGCGGCGCCGACCCTGGGTCTC
GCACATTCTTCACGTCCGTTCGCAGCGTCACCCGGATCTTCGCCGCTACCCTTGTGGGCCCCCCGGCGAC
GCTTCCTGCTCCGCCCCTAAGTCGGGAAGGTTCCTTGCGGTTCGCGGCGTGCCGGACGTGACAAACGGAA
GCCGCACGTCTCACTAGTACCCTCGCAGACGGACAGCGCCAGGGAGCAATGGCAGCGCGCCGACCGCGAT
GGGCTGTGGCCAATAGCGGCTGCTCAGCAGGGCGCGCCGAGAGCAGCGGCCGGGAAGGGGCGGTGCGGGA
GGCGGGGTGTGGGGCGGTAGTGTGGGCCCTGTTCCTGCCCGCGCGGTGTTCCGCATTCTGCAAGCCTCCG
GAGCGCACGTCGGCAGTCGGCTCCCTCGTTGACCGAATCACCGACCTCTCTCCCCAGGACCGGTGATCCG
CCACCATGGATGCTAAGTCACTAACTGCCTGGTCCCGGACACTGGTGACCTTCAAGGATGTATTTGTGGA
CTTCACCAGGGAGGAGTGGAAGCTGCTGGACACTGCTCAGCAGATCGTGTACAGAAATGTGATGCTGGAG
AACTATAAGAACCTGGTTTCCTTGGGTTATCAGCTTACTAAGCCAGATGTGATCCTCCGGTTGGAGAAGG
GAGAAGAGCCCGGCGGTTCCGGCGGAGGGTCGATGGACAAGAAGTACAGCATCGGCCTGGCCATCGGCAC
CAACTCTGTCGGCTGGGCCGTGATCACCGACGAGTACAAGGTGCCCAGCAAGAAATTCAAGGTGCTGGGC
AACACCGACCGGCACAGCATCAAGAAGAACCTGATCGGCGCCCTGCTGTTCGACAGCGGAGAAACAGCCG
AGGCCACCCGGCTGAAGAGAACCGCCAGAAGAAGATACACCAGACGGAAGAACCGGATCTGCTATCTGCA
AGAGATCTTCAGCAACGAGATGGCCAAGGTGGACGACAGCTTCTTCCACAGACTGGAAGAGTCCTTCCTG
GTGGAAGAGGATAAGAAGCACGAGCGGCACCCCATCTTCGGCAACATCGTGGACGAGGTGGCCTACCACG
AGAAGTACCCCACCATCTACCACCTGAGAAAGAAACTGGTGGACAGCACCGACAAGGCCGACCTGCGGCT
GATCTATCTGGCCCTGGCCCACATGATCAAGTTCCGGGGCCACTTCCTGATCGAGGGCGACCTGAACCCC
GACAACAGCGACGTGGACAAGCTGTTCATCCAGCTGGTGCAGACCTACAACCAGCTGTTCGAGGAAAACC
CCATCAACGCCAGCGGCGTGGACGCCAAGGCCATCCTGTCTGCCAGACTGAGCAAGAGCAGACGGCTGGA
AAATCTGATCGCCCAGCTGCCCGGCGAGAAGAAGAATGGCCTGTTCGGCAACCTGATTGCCCTGAGCCTG
GGCCTGACCCCCAACTTCAAGAGCAACTTCGACCTGGCCGAGGATGCCAAACTGCAGCTGAGCAAGGACA
CCTACGACGACGACCTGGACAACCTGCTGGCCCAGATCGGCGACCAGTACGCCGACCTGTTTCTGGCCGC
CAAGAACCTGTCCGACGCCATCCTGCTGAGCGACATCCTGAGAGTGAACACCGAGATCACCAAGGCCCCC
CTGAGCGCCTCTATGATCAAGAGATACGACGAGCACCACCAGGACCTGACCCTGCTGAAAGCTCTCGTGC
GGCAGCAGCTGCCTGAGAAGTACAAAGAGATTTTCTTCGACCAGAGCAAGAACGGCTACGCCGGCTACAT
CGATGGCGGAGCCAGCCAGGAAGAGTTCTACAAGTTCATCAAGCCCATCCTGGAAAAGATGGACGGCACC
GAGGAACTGCTCGTGAAGCTGAACAGAGAGGACCTGCTGCGGAAGCAGCGGACCTTCGACAACGGCAGCA
TCCCCCACCAGATCCACCTGGGAGAGCTGCACGCCATTCTGCGGCGGCAGGAAGATTTTTACCCATTCCT
GAAGGACAACCGGGAAAAGATCGAGAAGATCCTGACCTTCCGCATCCCCTACTACGTGGGCCCTCTGGCC
AGGGGAAACAGCAGATTCGCCTGGATGACCAGAAAGAGCGAGGAAACCATCACCCCCTGGAACTTCGAGG
AAGTGGTGGACAAGGGCGCCAGCGCCCAGAGCTTCATCGAGCGGATGACCAACTTCGATAAGAACCTGCC
CAACGAGAAGGTGCTGCCCAAGCACAGCCTGCTGTACGAGTACTTCACCGTGTACAACGAGCTGACCAAA
GTGAAATACGTGACCGAGGGAATGAGAAAGCCCGCCTTCCTGAGCGGCGAGCAGAAAAAAGCCATCGTGG
ACCTGCTGTTCAAGACCAACCGGAAAGTGACCGTGAAGCAGCTGAAAGAGGACTACTTCAAGAAAATCGA
GTGCTTCGACTCCGTGGAAATCTCCGGCGTGGAAGATCGGTTCAACGCCTCCCTGGGCACATACCACGAT
CTGCTGAAAATTATCAAGGACAAGGACTTCCTGGACAATGAGGAAAACGAGGACATTCTGGAAGATATCG
TGCTGACCCTGACACTGTTTGAGGACAGAGAGATGATCGAGGAACGGCTGAAAACCTATGCCCACCTGTT
CGACGACAAAGTGATGAAGCAGCTGAAGCGGCGGAGATACACCGGCTGGGGCAGGCTGAGCCGGAAGCTG
ATCAACGGCATCCGGGACAAGCAGTCCGGCAAGACAATCCTGGATTTCCTGAAGTCCGACGGCTTCGCCA
ACAGAAACTTCATGCAGCTGATCCACGACGACAGCCTGACCTTTAAAGAGGACATCCAGAAAGCCCAGGT
GTCCGGCCAGGGCGATAGCCTGCACGAGCACATTGCCAATCTGGCCGGCAGCCCCGCCATTAAGAAGGGC
ATCCTGCAGACAGTGAAGGTGGTGGACGAGCTCGTGAAAGTGATGGGCCGGCACAAGCCCGAGAACATCG
TGATCGAAATGGCCAGAGAGAACCAGACCACCCAGAAGGGACAGAAGAACAGCCGCGAGAGAATGAAGCG
GATCGAAGAGGGCATCAAAGAGCTGGGCAGCCAGATCCTGAAAGAACACCCCGTGGAAAACACCCAGCTG
CAGAACGAGAAGCTGTACCTGTACTACCTGCAGAATGGGCGGGATATGTACGTGGACCAGGAACTGGACA
TCAACCGGCTGTCCGACTACGATGTGGACGCTATCGTGCCTCAGAGCTTTCTGAAGGACGACTCCATCGA
TAACAAAGTGCTGACTCGGAGCGACAAGAACCGGGGCAAGAGCGACAACGTGCCCTCCGAAGAGGTCGTG
AAGAAGATGAAGAACTACTGGCGCCAGCTGCTGAATGCCAAGCTGATTACCCAGAGGAAGTTCGACAATC
TGACCAAGGCCGAGAGAGGCGGCCTGAGCGAACTGGATAAGGCCGGCTTCATCAAGAGACAGCTGGTGGA
AACCCGGCAGATCACAAAGCACGTGGCACAGATCCTGGACTCCCGGATGAACACTAAGTACGACGAGAAC
GACAAACTGATCCGGGAAGTGAAAGTGATCACCCTGAAGTCCAAGCTGGTGTCCGATTTCCGGAAGGATT
TCCAGTTTTACAAAGTGCGCGAGATCAACAACTACCACCACGCCCACGACGCCTACCTGAACGCCGTCGT
GGGAACCGCCCTGATCAAAAAGTACCCTAAGCTGGAAAGCGAGTTCGTGTACGGCGACTACAAGGTGTAC
GACGTGCGGAAGATGATCGCCAAGAGCGAGCAGGAAATCGGCAAGGCTACCGCCAAGTACTTCTTCTACA
GCAACATCATGAACTTTTTCAAGACCGAGATTACCCTGGCCAACGGCGAGATCCGGAAGCGGCCTCTGAT
CGAGACAAACGGCGAAACAGGCGAGATCGTGTGGGATAAGGGCCGGGACTTTGCCACCGTGCGGAAAGTG
CTGTCTATGCCCCAAGTGAATATCGTGAAAAAGACCGAGGTGCAGACAGGCGGCTTCAGCAAAGAGTCTA
TCCTGCCCAAGAGGAACAGCGACAAGCTGATCGCCAGAAAGAAGGACTGGGACCCTAAGAAGTACGGCGG
CTTCGACAGCCCCACCGTGGCCTATTCTGTGCTGGTGGTGGCCAAAGTGGAAAAGGGCAAGTCCAAGAAA
CTGAAGAGTGTGAAAGAGCTGCTGGGGATCACCATCATGGAAAGAAGCAGCTTCGAGAAGAATCCCATCG
ACTTTCTGGAAGCCAAGGGCTACAAAGAAGTGAAAAAGGACCTGATCATCAAGCTGCCTAAGTACTCCCT
GTTCGAGCTGGAAAACGGCCGGAAGAGAATGCTGGCCTCTGCCGGCGAACTGCAGAAGGGAAACGAACTG
GCCCTGCCCTCCAAATATGTGAACTTCCTGTACCTGGCCAGCCACTATGAGAAGCTGAAGGGCTCCCCCG
AGGATAATGAGCAGAAACAGCTGTTTGTGGAACAGCACAAACACTACCTGGACGAGATCATCGAGCAGAT
CAGCGAGTTCTCCAAGAGAGTGATCCTGGCCGACGCTAATCTGGACAAGGTGCTGAGCGCCTACAACAAG
CACAGAGACAAGCCTATCAGAGAGCAGGCCGAGAATATCATCCACCTGTTTACCCTGACCAGTCTGGGAG
CCCCTGCCGCCTTCAAGTACTTTGACACCACCATCGACCGGAAGAGGTACACCAGCACCAAAGAGGTGCT
GGACGCCACCCTGATCCACCAGAGCATCACCGGCCTGTACGAGACACGGATCGACCTGTCTCAGCTGGGA
GGCGACGCCTATCCCTATGACGTGCCCGATTATGCCAGCCTGGGCAGCGGCTCCCCCAAGAAAAAACGCA
AGGTGGAAGATCCTAAGAAAAAGCGGAAAGTGGACGGCATTGGTAGTGGGAGCAACGGCAGCAGCGGGGA
TCCGGCCGCAACAAACTTCTCTCTGCTGAAACAAGCCGGAGATGTCGAAGAGAATCCTGGACCGATGGCC
AAGCCTTTGTCTCAAGAAGAATCCACCCTCATTGAAAGAGCAACGGCTACAATCAACAGCATCCCCATCT
CTGAAGACTACAGCGTCGCCAGCGCAGCTCTCTCTAGCGACGGCCGCATCTTCACTGGTGTCAATGTATA
TCATTTTACTGGGGGACCTTGTGCAGAACTCGTGGTGCTGGGCACTGCTGCTGCTGCGGCAGCTGGCAAC
CTGACTTGTATCGTCGCGATCGGAAATGAGAACAGGGGCATCTTGAGCCCCTGCGGACGGTGCCGACAGG
TGCTTCTCGATCTGCATCCTGGGATCAAAGCCATAGTGAAGGACAGTGATGGACAGCCGACGGCAGTTGG
GATTCGTGAATTGCTGCCCTCTGGTTATGTGTGGGAGGGCTAAGAATTCGATATCAAGCTTATCGGTAAT
CAACCTCTGGATTACAAAATTTGTGAAAGATTGACTGGTATTCTTAACTATGTTGCTCCTTTTACGCTAT
GTGGATACGCTGCTTTAATGCCTTTGTATCATGCTATTGCTTCCCGTATGGCTTTCATTTTCTCCTCCTT
GTATAAATCCTGGTTGCTGTCTCTTTATGAGGAGTTGTGGCCCGTTGTCAGGCAACGTGGCGTGGTGTGC
ACTGTGTTTGCTGACGCAACCCCCACTGGTTGGGGCATTGCCACCACCTGTCAGCTCCTTTCCGGGACTT
TCGCTTTCCCCCTCCCTATTGCCACGGCGGAACTCATCGCCGCCTGCCTTGCCCGCTGCTGGACAGGGGC
TCGGCTGTTGGGCACTGACAATTCCGTGGTGTTGTCGGGGAAATCATCGTCCTTTCCTTGGCTGCTCGCC
TGTGTTGCCACCTGGATTCTGCGCGGGACGTCCTTCTGCTACGTCCCTTCGGCCCTCAATCCAGCGGACC
TTCCTTCCCGCGGCCTGCTGCCGGCTCTGCGGCCTCTTCCGCGTCTTCGCCTTCGCCCTCAGACGAGTCG
GATCTCCCTTTGGGCCGCCTCCCCGCGTCGACTTTAAGACCAATGACTTACAAGGCAGCTGTAGATCTTA
GCCACTTTTTAAAAGAAAAGGGGGGACTGGAAGGGCTAATTCACTCCCAACGAAGACAAGATCTGCTTTT
TGCTTGTACTGGGTCTCTCTGGTTAGACCAGATCTGAGCCTGGGAGCTCTCTGGCTAACTAGGGAACCCA
CTGCTTAAGCCTCAATAAAGCTTGCCTTGAGTGCTTCAAGTAGTGTGTGCCCGTCTGTTGTGTGACTCTG
GTAACTAGAGATCCCTCAGACCCTTTTAGTCAGTGTGGAAAATCTCTAGCAGGGCCCGTTTAAACCCGCT
GATCAGCCTCGACTGTGCCTTCTAGTTGCCAGCCATCTGTTGTTTGCCCCTCCCCCGTGCCTTCCTTGAC
CCTGGAAGGTGCCACTCCCACTGTCCTTTCCTAATAAAATGAGGAAATTGCATCGCATTGTCTGAGTAGG
TGTCATTCTATTCTGGGGGGTGGGGTGGGGCAGGACAGCAAGGGGGAGGATTGGGAAGACAATAGCAGGC
ATGCTGGGGATGCGGTGGGCTCTATGGCTTCTGAGGCGGAAAGAACCAGCTGGGGCTCTAGGGGGTATCC
CC
[124 nt withheld, positions 6793-6916]
C
[91 nt withheld, positions 6918-7008]
A
[49 nt withheld, positions 7010-7058]
CCTTTGACGTTGGAGTCCACGTTCTTT
[37 nt withheld, positions 7086-7122]
ACCCTATCTCGGTCTATTCTTTTGATTTATAAGGGATTTTGCCGATTTCGGCCTATTGGTTAAAAAATGA
GCTGATTTAACAAAAATTTAACGCGAATTAATTCTGTGGAATGTGTGTCAGTTAGGGTGTGGAAAGTCCC
CAGGCTCCCCAGCAGGCAGAAGTATGCAAAGCATGCATCTCAATTAGTCAGCAACCAGGTGTGGAAAGTC
CCCAGGCTCCCCAGCAGGCAGAAGTATGCAAAGCATGCATCTCAATTAGTCAGCAACCATAGTCCCGCCC
CTAACTCCGCCCATCCCGCCCCTAACTCCGCCCAGTTCCGCCCATTCTCCGCCCCATGGCTGACTAATTT
TTTTTATTTATGCAGAGGCCGAGGCCGCCTCTGCCTCTGAGCTATTCCAGAAGTAGTGAGGAGGCTTTTT
TGGAGGCCTAGGCTTTTGCAAAAAGCTCCCGGGAGCTTGTATATCCATTTTCGGATCTGATCAGCACGTG
TTGACAATTAATCATCGGCATAGTATATCGGCATAGTATAATACGACAAGGTGAGGAACTAAACCATGGC
CAAGTTGACCAGTGCCGTTCCGGTGCTCACCGCGCGCGACGTCGCCGGAGCGGTCGAGTTCTGGACCGAC
CGGCTCGGGTTCTCCCGGGACTTCGTGGAGGACGACTTCGCCGGTGTGGTCCGGGACGACGTGACCCTGT
TCATCAGCGCGGTCCAGGACCAGGTGGTGCCGGACAACACCCTGGCCTGGGTGTGGGTGCGCGGCCTGGA
CGAGCTGTACGCCGAGTGGTCGGAGGTCGTGTCCACGAACTTCCGGGACGCCTCCGGGCCGGCCATGACC
GAGATCGGCGAGCAGCCGTGGGGGCGGGAGTTCGCCCTGCGCGACCCGGCCGGCAACTGCGTGCACTTCG
TGGCCGAGGAGCAGGACTGACACGTGCTACGAGATTTCGATTCCACCGCCGCCTTCTATGAAAGGTTGGG
CTTCGGAATCGTTTTCCGGGACGCCGGCTGGATGATCCTCCAGCGCGGGGATCTCATGCTGGAGTTCTTC
GCCCACCCCAACTTGTTTATTGCAGCTTATAATGGTTACAAATAAAGCAATAGCATCACAAATTTCACAA
ATAAAGCATTTTTTTCACTGCATTCTAGTTGTGGTTTGTCCAAACTCATCAATGTATCTTATCATGTCTG
TATACCGTCGACCTCTAGCTAGAGCTTGGCGTAATCATGGTCATAGCTGTTTCCTGTGTGAAATTGTTAT
CCGCTCACAATTCCACACAACATACGAGCCGGAAGCATAAAGTGTAAAGCCTGGGGTGCCTAATGAGTGA
GCTAACTCACATTAATTGCGTTGCGCTCACTGCCCGCTTTCCAGTCGGGAAACCTGTCGTGCCAGCTGCA
TTAATGAATCGGCCAACGCGCGGGGAGAGGCGGTTTGCGTATTGGGCGCTCTTCCGCTTCCTCGCTCACT
GACTCGCTGCGCTCGGTCGTTCGGCTGCGGCGAGCGGTATCAGCTCACTCAAAGGCGGTAATACGGTTAT
CCACAGAATCAGGGGATAACGCAGGAAAGAACATGTGAGCAAAAGGCCAGCAAAAGGCCAGGAACCGTAA
AAAGGCCGCGTTGCTGGCGTTTTTCCATAGGCTCCGCCCCCCTGACGAGCATCACAAAAATCGACGCTCA
AGTCAGAGGTGGCGAAACCCGACAGGACTATAAAGATACCAGGCGTTTCCCCCTGGAAGCTCCCTCGTGC
GCTCTCCTGTTCCGACCCTGCCGCTTACCGGATACCTGTCCGCCTTTCTCCCTTCGGGAAGCGTGGCGCT
TTCTCATAGCTCACGCTGTAGGTATCTCAGTTCGGTGTAGGTCGTTCGCTCCAAGCTGGGCTGTGTGCAC
GAACCCCCCGTTCAGCCCGACCGCTGCGCCTTATCCGGTAACTATCGTCTTGAGTCCAACCCGGTAAGAC
ACGACTTATCGCCACTGGCAGCAGCCACTGGTAACAGGATTAGCAGAGCGAGGTATGTAGGCGGTGCTAC
AGAGTTCTTGAAGTGGTGGCCTAACTACGGCTACACTAGAAGAACAGTATTTGGTATCTGCGCTCTGCTG
AAGCCAGTTACCTTCGGAAAAAGAGTTGGTAGCTCTTGATCCGGCAAACAAACCACCGCTGGTAGCGGTG
GTTTTTTTGTTTGCAAGCAGCAGATTACGCGCAGAAAAAAAGGATCTCAAGAAGATCCTTTGATCTTTTC
TACGGGGTCTGACGCTCAGTGGAACGAAAACTCACGTTAAGGGATTTTGGTCATGAGATTATCAAAAAGG
ATCTTCACCTAGATCCTTTTAAATTAAAAATGAAGTTTTAAATCAATCTAAAGTATATATGAGTAAACTT
GGTCTGACAGTTACCAATGCTTAATCAGTGAGGCACCTATCTCAGCGATCTGTCTATTTCGTTCATCCAT
AGTTGCCTGACTCCCCGTCGTGTAGATAACTACGATACGGGAGGGCTTACCATCTGGCCCCAGTGCTGCA
ATGATACCGCGAGACCCACGCTCACCGGCTCCAGATTTATCAGCAATAAACCAGCCAGCCGGAAGGGCCG
AGCGCAGAAGTGGTCCTGCAACTTTATCCGCCTCCATCCAGTCTATTAATTGTTGCCGGGAAGCTAGAGT
AAGTAGTTCGCCAGTTAATAGTTTGCGCAACGTTGTTGCCATTGCTACAGGCATCGTGGTGTCACGCTCG
TCGTTTGGTATGGCTTCATTCAGCTCCGGTTCCCAACGATCAAGGCGAGTTACATGATCCCCCATGTTGT
GCAAAAAAGCGGTTAGCTCCTTCGGTCCTCCGATCGTTGTCAGAAGTAAGTTGGCCGCAGTGTTATCACT
CATGGTTATGGCAGCACTGCATAATTCTCTTACTGTCATGCCATCCGTAAGATGCTTTTCTGTGACTGGT
GAGTACTCAACCAAGTCATTCTGAGAATAGTGTATGCGGCGACCGAGTTGCTCTTGCCCGGCGTCAATAC
GGGATAATACCGCGCCACATAGCAGAACTTTAAAAGTGCTCATCATTGGAAAACGTTCTTCGGGGCGAAA
ACTCTCAAGGATCTTACCGCTGTTGAGATCCAGTTCGATGTAACCCACTCGTGCACCCAACTGATCTTCA
GCATCTTTTACTTTCACCAGCGTTTCTGGGTGAGCAAAAACAGGAAGGCAAAATGCCGCAAAAAAGGGAA
TAAGGGCGACACGGAAATGTTGAATACTCATACTCTTCCTTTTTCAATATTATTGAAGCATTTATCAGGG
TTATTGTCTCATGAGCGGATACATATTTGAATGTATTTAGAAAAATAAACAAATAGGGGTTCCGCGCACA
TTTCCCCGAAAAGTGCCACCTGACGTCGACGGATCGGGAGATCTCCCGATCCCCTATGGTGCACTCTCAG
TACAATCTGCTCTGATGCCGCATAGTTAAGCCAGTATCTGCTCCCTGCTTGTGTGTTGGAGGTCGCTGAG
TAGTGCGCGAGCAAAATTTAAGCTACAACAAGGCAAGGCTTGACCGACAATTGCATGAAGAATCTGCTTA
GGGTTAGGCGTTTTGCGCTGCTTCGCGATGTACGGGCCAGATATACGCGTTGACATTGATTATTGACTAG
TTATTAATAGTAATCAATTACGGGGTCATTAGTTCATAGCCCATATATGGAGTTCCGCGTTACATAACTT
ACGGTAAATGGCCCGCCTGGCTGACCGCCCAACGACCCCCGCCCATTGACGTCAATAATGACGTATGTTC
CCATAGTAACGCCAATAGGGACTTTCCATTGACGTCAATGGGTGGAGTATTTACGGTAAACTGCCCACTT
GGCAGTACATCAAGTGTATCATATGCCAAGTACGCCCCCTATTGACGTCAATGACGGTAAATGGCCCGCC
TGGCATTATGCCCAGTACATGACCTTATGGGACTTTCCTACTTGGCAGTACATCTACGTATTAGTCATCG
CTATTACCATGGTGATGCGGTTTTGGCAGTACATCAATGGGCGTGGATAGCGGTTTGACTCACGGGGATT
TCCAAGTCTCCACCCCATTGACGTCAATGGGAGTTTGTTTTGGCACCAAAATCAACGGGACTTTCCAAAA
TGTCGTAACAACTCCGCCCCATTGACGCAAATGGGCGGTAGGCGTGTACGGTGGGAGGTCTATATAAGCA
GCGCGTTTTGCCTGTACTGGGTCTCTCTGGTTAGACCAGATCTGAGCCTGGGAGCTCTCTGGCTAACTAG
GGAACCCACTGCTTAAGCCTCAATAAAGCTTGCCTTGAGTGCTTCAAGTAGTGTGTGCCCGTCTGTTGTG
TGACTCTGGTAACTAGAGATCCCTCAGACCCTTTTAGTCAGTGTGGAAAATCTCTAGCAGTGGCGCCCGA
ACAGGGACTTGAAAGCGAAAGGGAAACCAGAGGAGCTCTCTCGACGCAGGACTCGGCTTGCTGAAGCGCG
CACGGCAAGAGGCGAGGGGCGGCGACTGGTGAGTACGCCAAAAATTTTGACTAGCGGAGGCTAGAAGGAG
AGAGATGGGTGCGAGAGCGTCAGTATTAAGCGGGGGAGAATTAGATCGCGATGGGAAAAAATTCGGTTAA
GGCCAGGGGGAAAGAAAAAATATAAATTAAAACATATAGTATGGGCAAGCAGGGAGCTAGAACGATTCGC
AGTTAATCCTGGCCTGTTAGAAACATCAGAAGGCTGTAGACAAATACTGGGACAGCTACAACCATCCCTT
CAGACAGGATCAGAAGAACTTAGATCATTATATAATACAGTAGCAACCCTCTATTGTGTGCATCAAAGGA
TAGAGATAAAAGACACCAAGGAAGCTTTAGACAAGATAGAGGAAGAGCAAAACAAAAGTAAGACCACCGC
ACAGCAAGCGGCCGCTGATCTTCAGACCTGGAGGAGGAGATATGAGGGACAATTGGAGAAGTGAATTATA
TAAATATAAAGTAGTAAAAATTGAACCATTAGGAGTAGCACCCACCAAGGCAAAGAGAAGAGTGGTGCAG
AGAGAAAAAAGAGCAGTGGGAATAGGAGCTTTGTTCCTTGGGTTCTTGGGAGCAGCAGGAAGCACTATGG
GCGCAGCGTCAATGACGCTGACGGTACAGGCCAGACAATTATTGTCTGGTATAGTGCAGCAGCAGAACAA
TTTGCTGAGGGCTATTGAGGCGCAACAGCATCTGTTGCAACTCACAGTCTGGGGCATCAAGCAGCTCCAG
GCAAGAATCCTGGCTGTGGAAAGATACCTAAAGGATCAACAGCTCCTGGGGATTTGGGGTTGCTCTGGAA
AACTCATTTGCACCACTGCTGTGCCTTGGAATGCTAGTTGGAGTAATAAATCTCTGGAACAGATTTGGAA
TCACACGACCTGGATGGAGTGGGACAGAGAAATTAACAATTACACAAGCTTAATACACTCCTTAATTGAA
GAATCGCAAAACCAGCAAGAAAAGAATGAACAAGAATTATTGGAATTAGATAAATGGGCAAGTTTGTGGA
ATTGGTTTAACATAACAAATTGGCTGTGGTATATAAAATTATTCATAATGATAGTAGGAGGCTTGGTAGG
TTTAAGAATAGTTTTTGCTGTACTTTCTATAGTGAATAGAGTTAGGCAGGGATATTCACCATTATCGTTT
CAGACCCACCTCCCAACCCCGAGGGGACCCGACAGGCCCGAAGGAATAGAAGAAGAAGGTGGAGAGAGAG
ACAGAGACAGATCCATTCGATTAGTGAACGGATCGGCACTGCGTGCGCCAATTCTGCAGACAAATGGCAG
TATTCATCCACAATTTTAAAAGAAAAGGGGGGATTGGGGGGTACAGTGCAGGGGAAAGAATAGTAGACAT
AATAGCAACAGACATACAAACTAAAGAATTACAAAAACAAATTACAAAAATTCAAAATTTTCGGGTTTAT
TACAGGGACAGCAGAGATCCAGTTTGGTTAATTAAGGTACCGAGGGCCTATTTCCCATGATTCCTTCATA
TTTGCATATACGATACAAGGCTGTTAGAGAGATAATTAGAATTAATTTGACTGTAAACACAAAGATATTA
GTACAAAATACGTGACGTAGAAAGTAATAATTTCTTGGGTAGTTTGCAGTTTTAAAATTATGTTTTAAAA
TGGACTATCATATGCTTACCGTAACTTGAAAGTATTTCGATTTCTTGGCTTTATATATCTTGTGGAAAGG
ACGAAACACCGCCTGGGCGGAGGGATCCCC
Features (pLannotate 1.2.2; 34 found; start..end, strand, type, name):
      1..76      +  misc_RNA       gRNA scaffold: guide RNA scaffold for the Streptococcus pyogenes CRISPR/Cas9 system
    107..617     +  promoter       hPGK promoter: human phosphoglycerate kinase 1 promoter
    666..851     +  CDS            KRAB: Krüppel-associated box (KRAB) transcriptional repression domain from the human zinc finger protein ZNF10 (Margolin et al., 1994)
    873..4976    +  CDS            Cas9: Cas9 (Csn1) endonuclease from the Streptococcus pyogenes Type II CRISPR/Cas system generates RNA-guided double strand breaks in DNA
   5175..5573    +  CDS            BSD: blasticidin S deaminase; Aspergillus terreus BSD; confers resistance to blasticidin
   5574..5595    +  misc_feature   MCS (fragment): pBluescript multiple cloning site
   5598..6186    +  misc_feature   WPRE: woodchuck hepatitis virus posttranscriptional regulatory element
   6237..6256    +  misc_feature   cPPT/CTS (fragment): central polypurine tract and central termination sequence of HIV-1
   6258..6491    +  LTR            3' LTR (ΔU3): self-inactivating 3' long terminal repeat (LTR) from HIV-1
   6523..6747    +  polyA_signal   bGH poly(A) signal: bovine growth hormone polyadenylation signal
   6751..6772    +  promoter       SV40 promoter (fragment): SV40 enhancer and early promoter
   6793..7221    +  rep_origin     f1 ori (sequence partly withheld): f1 bacteriophage origin of replication; arrow indicates direction of (+) strand synthesis
   7235..7564    +  promoter       SV40 promoter: SV40 enhancer and early promoter
   7612..7659    +  promoter       EM7 promoter: synthetic bacterial promoter&nbsp
   7678..8052    +  CDS            BleoR: antibiotic-binding protein; Sh ble from Streptoalloteichus hindustanus; confers resistance to bleomycin, phleomycin, and Zeocin™
   8062..8187    +  CDS            ble (fragment): BLE_KLEPN - Experimental evidence at protein level: Swiss-Prot protein existence level 1. Binding protein with a strong affinity to the bleomycin family of antibiotics. Binds to CL990; an antimitotic-antibiotic compound. From Klebsiella pneumoniae.
   8182..8303    +  polyA_signal   SV40 poly(A) signal: SV40 polyadenylation signal
   8374..8396    -  protein_bind   lac operator (fragment): The lac repressor binds to the lac operator to inhibit transcription in E. coli. This inhibition can be relieved by adding lactose or isopropyl-β-D-thiogalactopyranoside (IPTG). lac repressor encoded by lacI
   8400..8430    -  promoter       lac promoter: promoter for the E. coli lac operon
   8445..8466    -  protein_bind   CAP binding site: CAP binding activates transcription in the presence of cAMP. E. coli catabolite activator protein
   8479..8571    -  CDS            lacI (fragment): lac repressor; lacI; The lac repressor binds to the lac operator to inhibit transcription in E. coli. This inhibition can be relieved by adding lactose or isopropyl-β-D-thiogalactopyranoside (IPTG).
   8754..9342    -  rep_origin     ori: high-copy-number ColE1/pMB1/pBR322/pUC origin of replication
   9513..10373   -  CDS            AmpR: β-lactamase; bla; confers resistance to ampicillin, carbenicillin, and related antibiotics
  10374..10478   -  promoter       AmpR promoter: bla
  10537..10589   -  misc_feature   bom (fragment): basis of mobility region from pBR322
  10744..11123   +  enhancer       CMV enhancer: human cytomegalovirus immediate early enhancer
  11124..11323   +  promoter       CMV promoter: human cytomegalovirus (CMV) immediate early promoter
  11341..11521   +  LTR            5' LTR (truncated): truncated 5' long terminal repeat (LTR) from HIV-1
  11568..11693   +  misc_feature   HIV-1 Ψ: packaging signal of human immunodeficiency virus type 1
  11677..12040   +  CDS            HIV-1 gag (fragment): gag protein from human immunodeficiency virus 1; gag
  12186..12419   +  misc_feature   RRE: The Rev response element (RRE) of HIV-1 allows for Rev-dependent mRNA export from the nucleus to the cytoplasm.
  12796..12896   +  CDS            Rev (fragment): human immunodeficiency virus 1 (HIV-1) Rev protein; rev; enhances nuclear export of unspliced and incompletely spliced viral mRNAs
  12946..13063   +  misc_feature   cPPT/CTS: central polypurine tract and central termination sequence of HIV-1
  13114..13354   +  promoter       U6 promoter: RNA polymerase III promoter for human U6 snRNA
