[The description below was written by a language model from this plasmid's Addgene catalogue record and pLannotate feature annotations shown in this document.]
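Description:
Lenti-(BB)-hPGK-KRAB-dCas9-P2A-BlastR PHF21A-TSS-guide4 is an all-in-one lentiviral CRISPR interference vector (about 13.4 kb) designed to repress the human PHF21A gene. It derives from the depositing lab's empty guide-cloning backbone of the same name, into which a single guide directed at the PHF21A transcription start site, as the construct name indicates, has been inserted by restriction cloning that destroyed the cloning sites. In bacteria it is maintained through a high-copy ColE1/pUC-type origin with ampicillin resistance. The backbone also carries an f1 origin and, outside the viral genome, an SV40/EM7-driven bleomycin/Zeocin resistance cassette.

The transfer cassette has a third-generation, self-inactivating layout. A CMV enhancer/promoter fused to a truncated HIV-1 5' LTR drives genomic RNA production in packaging cells, followed by the Ψ packaging signal, a gag fragment, the RRE for Rev-dependent export, and the cPPT/CTS. It ends in a ΔU3 3' LTR, followed by a bGH polyadenylation signal. Within this unit, a human U6 Pol III promoter transcribes the guide fused to the S. pyogenes gRNA scaffold; the circular sequence numbering splits this cassette across the origin. The human PGK promoter then expresses the ZNF10 KRAB repression domain fused to Cas9, which the annotation labels generically but the catalogue describes as catalytically inactive. An HA tag is recorded in the catalogue but not annotated in the feature table. A P2A peptide links blasticidin S deaminase to the same transcript, and a WPRE enhances expression. Transduced mammalian cells can be selected with blasticidin, and the guide recruits KRAB-dCas9 to silence PHF21A transcription without cutting DNA. The associated work concerns pancreatic islet chromatin architecture and type 2 diabetes genetics.
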