Addgene plasmid #125435: Lenti-(BB)-hPGK-KRAB-dCas9-P2A-BlastR PHF21A-TSS-guide4
Purpose: CRISPR-mediated repression of PHF21A. KRAB domain and Catalytically inactive Cas9 from S. pyogenes with 2A-BlastR under the hPGK promoter.
Depositing lab: Jorge Ferrer. Depositing organization: Imperial College London. Publication: Human pancreatic islet three-dimensional chromatin architecture provides insights into the genetics of type 2 diabetes. Miguel-Escalada I, Bonas-Guarch S, Cebola I, Ponsa-Cobas J, Mendieta-Esteban J, Atla G, Javierre BM, Rolando DMY, Farabella I, Morgan CC, Garcia-Hurtado J, Beucher A, Moran I, Pasquali L, Ramos-Rodriguez M, Appel EVR, Linneberg A, Gjesing AP, Witte DR, Pedersen O, Grarup N, Ravassard P, Torrents D, Mercader JM, Piemonti L, Berney T, de Koning EJP, Kerr-Conte J, Pattou F, Fedko IO, Groop L, Prokopenko I, Hansen T, Marti-Renom MA, Fraser P, Ferrer J. Nat Genet. 2019 Jun 28. pii: 10.1038/s41588-019-0457-0. doi: 10.1038/s41588-019-0457-0. PubMed 31253982.
Backbone
  Vector backbone: Lenti-(BB)-hPGK-KRAB-dCas9-P2A-BlastR
  Backbone manufacturer: Jorge Ferrer (Addgene #118155)
  Vector type: Mammalian Expression, Lentiviral, CRISPR
  Selectable markers: Blasticidin
Growth in bacteria
  Bacterial resistance: Ampicillin, 100 μg/mL
  Growth temperature: 37°C
  Growth strain: Stbl3
  Copy number: High Copy
Gene/Insert
  Gene/Insert name: KRAB-dCas9-2A-BlastR
  gRNA/shRNA sequence: CCTGGGCGGAGGGATCCCC
  Species: H. sapiens (human)
  Promoter: hPGK and U6
  Tag / fusion protein: HA (C terminal on backbone)
  Cloning method: Restriction Enzyme; 5′ cloning site Unknown (destroyed during cloning); 3′ cloning site Unknown (destroyed during cloning)
  Sequencing primers: 5′ GATCCGCCACCATGGATGC
Terms and licenses: Academic/Nonprofit Terms; Industry Terms: Not Available to Industry
How to cite: Lenti-(BB)-hPGK-KRAB-dCas9-P2A-BlastR PHF21A-TSS-guide4 was a gift from Jorge Ferrer (Addgene plasmid # 125435 ; http://n2t.net/addgene:125435 ; RRID:Addgene_125435)
