>Addgene plasmid #125435 | Lenti-(BB)-hPGK-KRAB-dCas9-P2A-BlastR PHF21A-TSS-guide4 | depositor partial sequence | sequence record 240048 | Guide RNA, gRNA scaffold
NNNNNNNNNTNNGNNANGGACGAAACACCGCCTGGGCGGAGGGATCCCCGTTTTAGAGCTAGAAATAGCA
AGTTAAAATAAGGCTAGTCCGTTATCAACTTGAAAAAGTGGCACCGAGTCGGTGCTTTTTTGAATTCGCT
AGCTAGGTCTTGAAAGGGGTTGGGGTTGCGCCTTTTCCAAGGCAGCCCTGGGTTTGCGCAGGGACGCGGC
TGCTCTGGGCGTGGTTCCGGGAAACGCAGCGGCGCCGACCCTGGGTCTCGCACATTCTTCACGTCCGTTC
GCAGCGTCACCCGGATCTTCGCCGCTACCCTTGTGGGCCCCCCGGCGACGCTTCCTGCTCCGCCCCTAAG
TCGGGAAGGTTCCTTGCGGTTCGCGGCGTGCCGGACGTGACAAACGGAAGCCGCACGTCTCACTAGTACC
CTCGCAGACGGACAGCGCCAGGGAGCAATGGCAGCGCGCCGACCGCGATGGGCTGTGGCCAATAGCGGCT
GCTCANCAGGGCGCGCCGAGAGCAGCGGCCGGGAAGGGGCGGTGCGGGANGCGGGGTGTGNNN
